Addgene plasmid #54909: mApple-H2B-C-10
Purpose: Localization: Nucleus/Histones, Excitation: 568, Emission: 592
Depositing lab: Michael Davidson. Depositing organization: Florida State University, Tallahassee.
Backbone
  Vector backbone: mApple-C1
  Backbone size w/o insert (bp): 4750
  Vector type: Mammalian Expression
  Selectable markers: Neomycin (select with G418)
Growth in bacteria
  Bacterial resistance: Kanamycin, 50 μg/mL
  Growth temperature: 37°C
  Growth strain: DH5alpha
  Copy number: High Copy
Gene/Insert
  Gene/Insert name: H2B (alt names: Human Histone H2B; NM_021058.3)
  Species: H. sapiens (human)
  Mutation: D26G and V119I in H2B
  Entrez Gene: H2BC11 (a.k.a. H2B/r, H2BFR, H2BJ, HIST1H2BJ)
  Promoter: CMV
  Tag / fusion protein: mApple (N terminal on backbone)
  Cloning method: Unknown
  Sequencing primers: 5′ CMV-F; 3′ SV40pA-R
Terms and licenses: Academic/Nonprofit Terms; Industry Terms: Not Available to Industry
Depositor comments: . Excitation = 568; Emission = 592
How to cite: mApple-H2B-C-10 was a gift from Michael Davidson (Addgene plasmid # 54909 ; http://n2t.net/addgene:54909 ; RRID:Addgene_54909)
