[The description below was written by a language model from this plasmid's Addgene catalogue record.]
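Description:
mApple-H2B-C-10 is a mammalian expression plasmid built on the mApple-C1 backbone (about 4.75 kb without insert), a C1-style fluorescent protein fusion vector in which the gene of interest is placed downstream of the fluorescent protein. It is maintained in E. coli as a high-copy plasmid under kanamycin selection. In mammalian cells the neomycin resistance marker allows G418 selection, so stable lines can be derived as well as transient transfectants. No feature table accompanies the record, so the specific origins of replication and other backbone elements are not documented here, although the SV40 polyA sequencing primer suggests an SV40 polyadenylation signal follows the fusion cassette.

The payload is human histone H2B (H2BC11, also known as HIST1H2BJ) expressed from the CMV promoter, a strong constitutive promoter in most mammalian cell types. mApple is fused to the N terminus of the histone. The "C-10" in the name probably refers to the C-type vector orientation and a ten-residue linker between the two proteins, but the record does not state this. The H2B coding sequence carries two substitutions relative to the reference, D26G and V119I, and the record does not comment on their significance.

Because H2B is incorporated into nucleosomes, the fusion labels chromatin and so marks the nucleus, with excitation recorded at 568 nm and emission at 592 nm. Constructs of this kind are typically used as orange-red nuclear or chromatin markers in live or fixed-cell fluorescence microscopy. Common applications include following chromosomes through mitosis, counting or segmenting nuclei, and providing a nuclear reference channel alongside green or far-red probes.
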