>Addgene plasmid #54909 | mApple-H2B-C-10 | depositor partial sequence | sequence record 85299 | insert sequence
ACGTCGATCCGCTAGCGCTACCGGTCGCCACCATGGTGAGCAAGGGCGAGGAGAATAACATGGCCATCAT
CAAGGAGTTCATGCGCTTCAAGGTGCACATGGAGGGCTCCGTGAACGGCCACGAGTTCGAGATCGAGGGC
GAGGGCGAGGGCCGCCCCTACGAGGCCTTTCAGACCGCTAAGCTGAAGGTGACCAAGGGTGGCCCCCTGC
CCTTCGCCTGGGACATCCTGTCCCCTCAGTTCATGTACGGCTCCAAGGTCTACATTAAGCACCCAGCCGA
CATCCCCGACTACTTCAAGCTGTCCTTCCCCGAGGGCTTCAGGTGGGAGCGCGTGATGAACTTCGAGGAC
GGCGGCATTATTCACGTTAACCAGGACTCCTCCCTGCAGGACGGCGTGTTCATCTACAAGGTGAAGCTGC
GCGGCACCAACTTCCCCTCCGACGGCCCCGTAATGCAGAAGAAGACCATGGGCTGGGAGGCCTCCGAGGA
GCGGATGTACCCCGAGGACGGCGCCCTGAAGAGCGAGATCAAGAAGAGGCTGAAGCTGAAGGACGGCGGC
CACTACGCCGCCGAGGTCAAGACCACCTACAAGGCCAAGAAGCCCGTGCAGCTGCCCGGCGCCTACATCG
TCGACATCAAGTTGGACATCGTGTCCCACAACGAGGACTACACCATCGTGGAACAGTACGAACGCGCCGA
GGGCCGCCACTCCACCGGCGGCATGGACGAGCTGTACAAGTCCGGACTCAGATCTGGAGGCTCCGGAGGC
CCAGAGCCAGCGAAGTCTGCTCCCGCCCCGAAAAAGGGCTCCAAGAAGGCGGTGACTAAGGCGCAGAAGA
AAGGCGGCAAGAAGCGCAAGCGCAGCCGCAAGGAGAGCTATTCCATCTATGTGTACAAGGTTCTGAAGCA
GGTCCACCCTGACACCGGCATTTCGTCCAAGGCCATGGGCATCATGAATTCGTTTGTGAACGACATTTTC
GAGCGCATCGCAGGTGAGGCTTCCCGCCTGGCGCATTACAACAAGCGCTCGACCATCACCTCCAGGGAGA
TCCAGACGGCCGTGCGCCTGCTGCTGCCTGGGGAGTTGGCCAAGCACGCCGTGTCCGAGGGTACTAAGGC
CATCACCAAGTACACCAGCGCTAAGTAAGGATCCACCGGATCTAGATAACTGATCATAATCAGCCATACC
ACATTT
