>Addgene plasmid #54909 | mApple-H2B-C-10 | addgene partial sequence | sequence record 97658 | SV40pA-R 5'-GAAATTTGTGATGCTATTGC-3'
ACAAGTTAACAACAACAATTGCATTCATTTTATGTTTCAGGTTCAGGGGGAGGTGTGGGAGGTTTTTTAA
AGCAAGTAAAACCTCTACAAATGTGGTATGGCTGATTATGATCAGTTATCTAGATCCGGTGGATCCTTAC
TTAGCGCTGGTGTACTTGGTGATGGCCTTAGTACCCTCGGACACGGCGTGCTTGGCCAACTCCCCAGGCA
GCAGCAGGCGCACGGCCGTCTGGATCTCCCTGGAGGTGATGGTCGAGCGCTTGTTGTAATGCGCCAGGCG
GGAAGCCTCACCTGCGATGCGCTCGAAAATGTCGTTCACAAACGAATTCATGATGCCCATGGCCTTGGAC
GAAATGCCGGTGTCAGGGTGGACCTGCTTCAGAACCTTGTACACATAGATGGAATAGCTCTCCTTGCGGC
TGCGCTTGCGCTTCTTGCCGCCTTTCTTCTGCGCCTTAGTCACCGCCTTCTTGGAGCCCTTTTTCGGGGC
GGGAGCAGACTTCGCTGGCTCTGGGCCTCCGGAGCCTCCAGATCTGAGTCCGGACTTGTACAGCTCGTCC
ATGCCGCCGGTGGAGTGGCGGCCCTCGGCGCGTTCGTACTGTTCCACGATGGTGTAGTCCTCGTTGTGGG
ACACGATGTCCAACTTGATGTCGACGATGTAGGCGCCGGGCAGCTGCACGGGCTTCTTGGCCTTGTAGGT
GGTCTTGACCTCGGCGGCGTAGTGGCCGCCGTCCTTCAGCTTCAGCCTCTTCTTGATCTCGCTCTTCAGG
GCGCCGTCCTCGGGGTACATCCGCTCCTCGGAGGCCTCCCAGCCCATGGTCTTCTTCTGCATTACGG
